>Addgene plasmid #143101 | TFORF1357 | addgene full sequence | sequence record 397812 | Addgene NGS Result
TTAATGTAGTCTTATGCAATACTCTTGTAGTCTTGCAACATGGTAACGATGAGTTAGCAACATGCCTTAC
AAGGAGAGAAAAAGCACCGTGCATGCCGATTGGTGGAAGTAAGGTGGTACGATCGTGCCTTATTAGGAAG
GCAACAGACGGGTCTGACATGGATTGGACGAACCACTGAATTGCCGCATTGCAGAGATATTGTATTTAAG
TGCCTAGCTCGATACATAAACGGGTCTCTCTGGTTAGACCAGATCTGAGCCTGGGAGCTCTCTGGCTAAC
TAGGGAACCCACTGCTTAAGCCTCAATAAAGCTTGCCTTGAGTGCTTCAAGTAGTGTGTGCCCGTCTGTT
GTGTGACTCTGGTAACTAGAGATCCCTCAGACCCTTTTAGTCAGTGTGGAAAATCTCTAGCAGTGGCGCC
CGAACAGGGACTTGAAAGCGAAAGGGAAACCAGAGGAGCTCTCTCGACGCAGGACTCGGCTTGCTGAAGC
GCGCACGGCAAGAGGCGAGGGGCGGCGACTGGTGAGTACGCCAAAAATTTTGACTAGCGGAGGCTAGAAG
GAGAGAGATGGGTGCGAGAGCGTCAGTATTAAGCGGGGGAGAATTAGATCGCGATGGGAAAAAATTCGGT
TAAGGCCAGGGGGAAAGAAAAAATATAAATTAAAACATATAGTATGGGCAAGCAGGGAGCTAGAACGATT
CGCAGTTAATCCTGGCCTGTTAGAAACATCAGAAGGCTGTAGACAAATACTGGGACAGCTACAACCATCC
CTTCAGACAGGATCAGAAGAACTTAGATCATTATATAATACAGTAGCAACCCTCTATTGTGTGCATCAAA
GGATAGAGATAAAAGACACCAAGGAAGCTTTAGACAAGATAGAGGAAGAGCAAAACAAAAGTAAGACCAC
CGCACAGCAAGCGGCCGCTGATCTTCAGACCTGGAGGAGGAGATATGAGGGACAATTGGAGAAGTGAATT
ATATAAATATAAAGTAGTAAAAATTGAACCATTAGGAGTAGCACCCACCAAGGCAAAGAGAAGAGTGGTG
CAGAGAGAAAAAAGAGCAGTGGGAATAGGAGCTTTGTTCCTTGGGTTCTTGGGAGCAGCAGGAAGCACTA
TGGGCGCAGCGTCAATGACGCTGACGGTACAGGCCAGACAATTATTGTCTGGTATAGTGCAGCAGCAGAA
CAATTTGCTGAGGGCTATTGAGGCGCAACAGCATCTGTTGCAACTCACAGTCTGGGGCATCAAGCAGCTC
CAGGCAAGAATCCTGGCTGTGGAAAGATACCTAAAGGATCAACAGCTCCTGGGGATTTGGGGTTGCTCTG
GAAAACTCATTTGCACCACTGCTGTGCCTTGGAATGCTAGTTGGAGTAATAAATCTCTGGAACAGATTTG
GAATCACACGACCTGGATGGAGTGGGACAGAGAAATTAACAATTACACAAGCTTAATACACTCCTTAATT
GAAGAATCGCAAAACCAGCAAGAAAAGAATGAACAAGAATTATTGGAATTAGATAAATGGGCAAGTTTGT
GGAATTGGTTTAACATAACAAATTGGCTGTGGTATATAAAATTATTCATAATGATAGTAGGAGGCTTGGT
AGGTTTAAGAATAGTTTTTGCTGTACTTTCTATAGTGAATAGAGTTAGGCAGGGATATTCACCATTATCG
TTTCAGACCCACCTCCCAACCCCGAGGGGACCCATGCATTGCATCTCAATTAGTCAGCAACCAGGTGTGG
AAAGTCCCCAGGCTCCCCAGCAGGCAGAAGTATGCAAAGCATGCGTCTCAATTAGTCAGCAACCATAGTC
CCGCCCCTAACTCCGCCCATCCCGCCCCTAACTCCGCCCAGTTCCGCCCATTCTCCGCCCCATGGCTGAC
TAATTTTTTTTATTTATGCAGAGGCCGAGGCCGCCTCGGCCTCTGAGCTATTCCAGAAGTAGTGAGGAGG
CTTTTTTGGAGGCCTAGGCTTTTGCAAAAAGCTTTCTAGAGGTACCACCGGAGCTTACCATGACCGAGTA
CAAGCCCACGGTGCGCCTCGCCACCCGCGACGACGTCCCCAGGGCCGTACGCACCCTCGCCGCCGCGTTC
GCCGACTACCCCGCCACGCGCCACACCGTCGATCCGGACCGCCACATCGAGCGGGTCACCGAGCTGCAAG
AACTCTTCCTCACGCGCGTCGGGCTCGACATCGGCAAGGTGTGGGTCGCGGACGACGGCGCCGCCGTGGC
GGTCTGGACCACGCCGGAGAGCGTCGAAGCGGGGGCGGTGTTCGCCGAGATCGGCCCGCGCATGGCCGAG
TTGAGCGGTTCCCGGCTGGCCGCGCAGCAACAGATGGAAGGCCTCCTGGCGCCGCACCGGCCCAAGGAGC
CCGCGTGGTTCCTGGCCACCGTCGGCGTCTCGCCCGACCACCAGGGCAAGGGTCTGGGCAGCGCCGTCGT
GCTCCCCGGAGTGGAGGCGGCCGAGCGCGCCGGGGTGCCCGCCTTCCTGGAGACCTCCGCGCCCCGCAAC
CTCCCCTTCTACGAGCGGCTCGGCTTCACCGTCACCGCCGACGTCGAGGTGCCCGAAGGACCGCGCACCT
GGTGCATGACCCGCAAGCCCGGTGCCAGTTAACGAATTCTAGATCTTGAGACAAATGGCAGTATTCATCC
ACAATTTTAAAAGAAAAGGGGGGATTGGGGGGTACAGTGCAGGGGAAAGAATAGTAGACATAATAGCAAC
AGACATACAAACTAAAGAATTACAAAAACAAATTACAAAAATTCAAAATTTTCGGGTTTATTACAGGGAC
AGCAGAGATCCACTTTGGCGCCGGCTCGAGGCCTGCAGGTGCAAAGATGGATAAAGTTTTAAACAGAGAG
GAATCTTTGCAGCTAATGGACCTTCTAGGTCTTGAAAGGAGTGGGAATTGGCTCCGGTGCCCGTCAGTGG
GCAGAGCGCACATCGCCCACAGTCCCCGAGAAGTTGGGGGGAGGGGTCGGCAATTGAACCGGTGCCTAGA
GAAGGTGGCGCGGGGTAAACTGGGAAAGTGATGTCGTGTACTGGCTCCGCCTTTTTCCCGAGGGTGGGGG
AGAACCGTATATAAGTGCAGTAGTCGCCGTGAACGTTCTTTTTCGCAACGGGTTTGCCGCCAGAACACAG
GTAAGTGCCGTGTGTGGTTCCCGCGGGCCTGGCCTCTTTACGGGTTATGGCCCTTGCGTGCCTTGAATTA
CTTCCACCTGGCTGCAGTACGTGATTCTTGATCCCGAGCTTCGGGTTGGAAGTGGGTGGGAGAGTTCGAG
GCCTTGCGCTTAAGGAGCCCCTTCGCCTCGTGCTTGAGTTGAGGCCTGGCCTGGGCGCTGGGGCCGCCGC
GTGCGAATCTGGTGGCACCTTCGCGCCTGTCTCGCTGCTTTCGATAAGTCTCTAGCCATTTAAAATTTTT
GATGACCTGCTGCGACGCTTTTTTTCTGGCAAGATAGTCTTGTAAATGCGGGCCAAGATCTGCACACTGG
TATTTCGGTTTTTGGGGCCGCGGGCGGCGACGGGGCCCGTGCGTCCCAGCGCACATGTTCGGCGAGGCGG
GGCCTGCGAGCGCGGCCACCGAGAATCGGACGGGGGTAGTCTCAAGCTGGCCGGCCTGCTCTGGTGCCTG
GCCTCGCGCCGCCGTGTATCGCCCCGCCCTGGGCGGCAAGGCTGGCCCGGTCGGCACCAGTTGCGTGAGC
GGAAAGATGGCCGCTTCCCGGCCCTGCTGCAGGGAGCTCAAAATGGAGGACGCGGCGCTCGGGAGAGCGG
GCGGGTGAGTCACCCACACAAAGGAAAAGGGCCTTTCCGTCCTCAGCCGTCGCTTCATGTGACTCCACGG
AGTACCGGGCGCCGTCCAGGCACCTCGATTAGTTCTCGAGCTTTTGGAGTACGTCGTCTTTAGGTTGGGG
GGAGGGGTTTTATGCGATGGAGTTTCCCCACACTGAGTGGGTGGAGACTGAAGTTAGGCCAGCTTGGCAC
TTGATGTAATTCTCCTTGGAATTTGCCCTTTTTGAGTTTGGATCTTGGTTCATTCTCAAGCCTCAGACAG
TGGTTCAAAGTTTTTTTCTTCCATTTCAGGTGTCGTGAGGCTAGCACCGCCACCATGCGTCCAATGCGAA
TTTTTGTGAATGATGACCGCCATGTGATGGCAAAGCATTCTTCCGTTTATCCAACACAAGAGGAGCTGGA
GGCAGTCCAGAACATGGTGTCCCACACGGAGCGGGCGCTCAAAGCTGTGTCCGACTGGATAGACGAGCAG
GAAAAGGGTAGCAGCGAGCAGGCAGAGTCCGATAACATGGATGTGCCCCCAGAGGACGACAGTAAAGAAG
GGGCTGGGGAACAGAAGACGGAGCACATGACCAGAACCCTGCGGGGAGTGATGCGGGTGGGCCTGGTGGC
AAAGGGCCTCCTACTCAAGGGGGACTTGGATCTGGAGCTGGTGCTGCTGTGTAAGGAGAAGCCCACAACC
GCCCTCCTGGACAAGGTGGCCGACAACCTGGCCATCCAGCTTGCTGCTGTAACAGAAGACAAGTACGAAA
TACTGCAATCTGTCGACGATGCTGCGATTGTGATAAAAAACACAAAAGAGCCTCCATTGTCCCTGACCAT
CCACCTGACATCCCCTGTTGTCAGAGAAGAAATGGAGAAAGTATTAGCTGGAGAAACGCTATCAGTCAAC
GACCCCCCGGACGTTCTGGACAGGCAGAAATGCCTTGCTGCCTTGGCGTCCCTCCGACACGCCAAGTGGT
TCCAGGCCAGAGCCAACGGGCTGAAGTCTTGTGTCATTGTGATCCGGGTCTTGAGGGACCTGTGCACTCG
CGTGCCCACCTGGGGTCCCCTCCGAGGCTGGCCTCTCGAGCTCCTGTGTGAGAAATCCATTGGCACGGCC
AACAGACCGATGGGTGCTGGCGAGGCCCTGCGGAGAGTGCTGGAGTGCCTGGCGTCGGGCATCGTGATGC
CAGATGGTTCTGGCATTTATGACCCTTGTGAAAAAGAAGCCACTGATGCTATTGGGCATCTAGACAGACA
GCAACGGGAAGATATCACACAGAGTGCGCAGCACGCACTGCGGCTCGCTGCCTTCGGCCAGCTCCATAAA
GTCCTAGGCATGGACCCTCTGCCTTCCAAGATGCCCAAGAAACCAAAGAATGAAAACCCAGTGGACTACA
CCGTTCAGATCCCACCAAGCACCACCTATGCCATTACGCCCATGAAACGCCCAATGGAGGAGGACGGGGA
GGAGAAGTCGCCCAGCAAAAAGAAGAAGAAGATTCAGAAGAAAGAGGAGAAGGCAGAGCCCCCCCAGGCT
ATGAATGCCCTGATGCGGTTGAACCAGCTGAAGCCAGGGCTGCAGTACAAGCTGGTGTCCCAGACTGGGC
CCGTCCATGCCCCCATCTTTACCATGTCTGTGGAGGTTGATGGCAATTCATTCGAGGCCTCTGGGCCCTC
CAAAAAGACGGCCAAGCTGCACGTGGCCGTTAAGGTGTTACAGGACATGGGCTTGCCGACGGGTGCTGAA
GGCAGGGACTCGAGCAAGGGGGAGGACTCGGCTGAGGAGACCGAGGCGAAGCCAGCAGTGGTGGCCCCTG
CCCCAGTGGTAGAAGCTGTCTCCACCCCTAGTGCGGCCTTTCCCTCAGATGCCACTGCCGAGCAGGGGCC
GATC
[210 nt withheld, positions 5675-5884]
GACACCCCTCTCGCCCTTGATGCCAACAAAAAGAAGAGAGCCCCAGTACCCGTCAGAGGGGGACCGAAAT
TTGCTGCTAAGCCACATAACCCTGGCTTCGGCATGGGAGGCCCCATGCACAACGAAGTGCCCCCACCCCC
CAACCTTCGAGGGCGGGGAAGAGGCGGGAGCATCCGGGGACGAGGGCGCGGGCGAGGATTTGGTGGCGCC
AACCATGGAGGCTACATGAATGCCGGTGCTGGGTATGGAAGCTATGGGTACGGAGGCAACTCGGCGACAG
CAGGCTACACAGGTTTTGTATAGTAATGAACTAGTCCGTAACTTGAAAGTATTTCGATTTCTTGGCTTTA
TATATCTTGTGGAAAGGACGAAAATGCCTATTGGCTCTTCTACTCACGCGTTAAGTCGACAATCAACCTC
TGGATTACAAAATTTGTGAAAGATTGACTGGTATTCTTAACTATGTTGCTCCTTTTACGCTATGTGGATA
CGCTGCTTTAATGCCTTTGTATCATGCTATTGCTTCCCGTATGGCTTTCATTTTCTCCTCCTTGTATAAA
TCCTGGTTGCTGTCTCTTTATGAGGAGTTGTGGCCCGTTGTCAGGCAACGTGGCGTGGTGTGCACTGTGT
TTGCTGACGCAACCCCCACTGGTTGGGGCATTGCCACCACCTGTCAGCTCCTTTCCGGGACTTTCGCTTT
CCCCCTCCCTATTGCCACGGCGGAACTCATCGCCGCCTGCCTTGCCCGCTGCTGGACAGGGGCTCGGCTG
TTGGGCACTGACAATTCCGTGGTGTTGTCGGGGAAATCATCGTCCTTTCCTTGGCTGCTCGCCTGTGTTG
CCACCTGGATTCTGCGCGGGACGTCCTTCTGCTACGTCCCTTCGGCCCTCAATCCAGCGGACCTTCCTTC
CCGCGGCCTGCTGCCGGCTCTGCGGCCTCTTCCGCGTCTTCGCCTTCGCCCTCAGACGAGTCGGATCTCC
CTTTGGGCCGCCTCCCCGCGTCGACTTTAAGACCAATGACTTACAAGGCAGCTGTAGATCTTAGCCACTT
TTTAAAAGAAAAGGGGGGACTGGAAGGGCTAATTCACTCCCAACGAAGACAAGATCTGCTTTTTGCTTGT
ACTGGGTCTCTCTGGTTAGACCAGATCTGAGCCTGGGAGCTCTCTGGCTAACTAGGGAACCCACTGCTTA
AGCCTCAATAAAGCTTGCCTTGAGTGCTTCAAGTAGTGTGTGCCCGTCTGTTGTGTGACTCTGGTAACTA
GAGATCCCTCAGACCCTTTTAGTCAGTGTGGAAAATCTCTAGCAGTACGTATAGTAGTTCATGTCATCTT
ATTATTCAGTATTTATAACTTGCAAAGAAATGAATATCAGAGAGTGAGAGGAACTTGTTTATTGCAGCTT
ATAATGGTTACAAATAAAGCAATAGCATCACAAATTTCACAAATAAAGCATTTTTTTCACTGCATTCTAG
TTGTGGTTTGTCCAAACTCATCAATGTATCTTATCATGTCTGGCTCTAGCTATCCCGCCCCTAACTCCGC
CCATCCCGCCCCTAACTCCGCCCAGTTCCGCCCATTCTCCGCCCCATGGCTGACTAATTTTTTTTATTTA
TGCAGAGGCCGAGGCCGCCTCGGCCTCTGAGCTATTCCAGAAGTAGTGAGGAGGCTTTTTTGGAGGCCTA
GGGACGTACCCAATTCGCCCTATAGTGAGTCGTATTACGCGCGCTCACTGGCCGTCGTTTTACAACGTCG
TGACTGGGAAAACCCTGGCGTTACCCAACTTAATCGCCTTGCAGCACATCCCCCTTTCGCCAGCTGGCGT
AATAGCGAAGAGGCCCGCACCGATCGCCCTTCCCAACAGTTGCGCAGCCTGAATGGCGAATGGG
[124 nt withheld, positions 7769-7892]
C
[91 nt withheld, positions 7894-7984]
A
[49 nt withheld, positions 7986-8034]
CCTTTGACGTTGGAGTCCACGTTCTTT
[37 nt withheld, positions 8062-8098]
ACCCTATCTCGGTCTATTCTTTTGATTTATAAGGGATTTTGCCGATTTCGGCCTATTGGTTAAAAAATGA
GCTGATTTAACAAAAATTTAACGCGAATTTTAACAAAATATTAACGCTTACAATTTAGGTGGCACTTTTC
GGGGAAATGTGCGCGGAACCCCTATTTGTTTATTTTTCTAAATACATTCAAATATGTATCCGCTCATGAG
ACAATAACCCTGATAAATGCTTCAATAATATTGAAAAAGGAAGAGTATGAGTATTCAACATTTCCGTGTC
GCCCTTATTCCCTTTTTTGCGGCATTTTGCCTTCCTGTTTTTGCTCACCCAGAAACGCTGGTGAAAGTAA
AAGATGCTGAAGATCAGTTGGGTGCACGAGTGGGTTACATCGAACTGGATCTCAACAGCGGTAAGATCCT
TGAGAGTTTTCGCCCCGAAGAACGTTTTCCAATGATGAGCACTTTTAAAGTTCTGCTATGTGGCGCGGTA
TTATCCCGTATTGACGCCGGGCAAGAGCAACTCGGTCGCCGCATACACTATTCTCAGAATGACTTGGTTG
AGTACTCACCAGTCACAGAAAAGCATCTTACGGATGGCATGACAGTAAGAGAATTATGCAGTGCTGCCAT
AACCATGAGTGATAACACTGCGGCCAACTTACTTCTGACAACGATCGGAGGACCGAAGGAGCTAACCGCT
TTTTTGCACAACATGGGGGATCATGTAACTCGCCTTGATCGTTGGGAACCGGAGCTGAATGAAGCCATAC
CAAACGACGAGCGTGACACCACGATGCCTGTAGCAATGGCAACAACGTTGCGCAAACTATTAACTGGCGA
ACTACTTACTCTAGCTTCCCGGCAACAATTAATAGACTGGATGGAGGCGGATAAAGTTGCAGGACCACTT
CTGCGCTCGGCCCTTCCGGCTGGCTGGTTTATTGCTGATAAATCTGGAGCCGGTGAGCGTGGGTCTCGCG
GTATCATTGCAGCACTGGGGCCAGATGGTAAGCCCTCCCGTATCGTAGTTATCTACACGACGGGGAGTCA
GGCAACTATGGATGAACGAAATAGACAGATCGCTGAGATAGGTGCCTCACTGATTAAGCATTGGTAACTG
TCAGACCAAGTTTACTCATATATACTTTAGATTGATTTAAAACTTCATTTTTAATTTAAAAGGATCTAGG
TGAAGATCCTTTTTGATAATCTCATGACCAAAATCCCTTAACGTGAGTTTTCGTTCCACTGAGCGTCAGA
CCCCGTAGAAAAGATCAAAGGATCTTCTTGAGATCCTTTTTTTCTGCGCGTAATCTGCTGCTTGCAAACA
AAAAAACCACCGCTACCAGCGGTGGTTTGTTTGCCGGATCAAGAGCTACCAACTCTTTTTCCGAAGGTAA
CTGGCTTCAGCAGAGCGCAGATACCAAATACTGTTCTTCTAGTGTAGCCGTAGTTAGGCCACCACTTCAA
GAACTCTGTAGCACCGCCTACATACCTCGCTCTGCTAATCCTGTTACCAGTGGCTGCTGCCAGTGGCGAT
AAGTCGTGTCTTACCGGGTTGGACTCAAGACGATAGTTACCGGATAAGGCGCAGCGGTCGGGCTGAACGG
GGGGTTCGTGCACACAGCCCAGCTTGGAGCGAACGACCTACACCGAACTGAGATACCTACAGCGTGAGCT
ATGAGAAAGCGCCACGCTTCCCGAAGGGAGAAAGGCGGACAGGTATCCGGTAAGCGGCAGGGTCGGAACA
GGAGAGCGCACGAGGGAGCTTCCAGGGGGAAACGCCTGGTATCTTTATAGTCCTGTCGGGTTTCGCCACC
TCTGACTTGAGCGTCGATTTTTGTGATGCTCGTCAGGGGGGCGGAGCCTATGGAAAAACGCCAGCAACGC
GGCCTTTTTACGGTTCCTGGCCTTTTGCTGGCCTTTTGCTCACATGTTCTTTCCTGCGTTATCCCCTGAT
TCTGTGGATAACCGTATTACCGCCTTTGAGTGAGCTGATACCGCTCGCCGCAGCCGAACGACCGAGCGCA
GCGAGTCAGTGAGCGAGGAAGCGGAAGAGCGCCCAATACGCAAACCGCCTCTCCCCGCGCGTTGGCCGAT
TCATTAATGCAGCTGGCACGACAGGTTTCCCGACTGGAAAGCGGGCAGTGAGCGCAACGCAATTAATGTG
AGTTAGCTCACTCATTAGGCACCCCAGGCTTTACACTTTATGCTTCCGGCTCGTATGTTGTGTGGAATTG
TGAGCGGATAACAATTTCACACAGGAAACAGCTATGACCATGATTACGCCAAGCGCGCAATTAACCCTCA
CTAAAGGGAACAAAAGCTGGAGCTGCAAGC
Features (pLannotate 1.2.2; 31 found; start..end, strand, type, name):
      5..231     +  promoter       RSV promoter: Rous sarcoma virus enhancer/promoter
    232..412     +  LTR            5' LTR (truncated): truncated 5' long terminal repeat (LTR) from HIV-1
    459..584     +  misc_feature   HIV-1 Ψ: packaging signal of human immunodeficiency virus type 1
    568..931     +  CDS            HIV-1 gag (fragment): gag protein from human immunodeficiency virus 1; gag
   1077..1310    +  misc_feature   RRE: The Rev response element (RRE) of HIV-1 allows for Rev-dependent mRNA export from the nucleus to the cytoplasm.
   1687..1713    +  CDS            Rev (fragment): human immunodeficiency virus 1 (HIV-1) Rev protein; rev; enhances nuclear export of unspliced and incompletely spliced viral mRNAs
   1720..1743    +  promoter       SV40 promoter (fragment): SV40 early promoter
   1744..1815    +  promoter       SV40 promoter (fragment): SV40 enhancer and early promoter
   1839..1974    +  rep_origin     SV40 ori: SV40 origin of replication
   2020..2616    +  CDS            PuroR (fragment): puromycin N-acetyltransferase; pac from Streptomyces; confers resistance to puromycin
   2665..2782    +  misc_feature   cPPT/CTS: central polypurine tract and central termination sequence of HIV-1
   2847..2913    +  CDS            small t antigen (fragment): SV40 (simian virus 40) small t antigen
   2920..4098    +  promoter       EF-1α promoter: strong constitutive promoter for human elongation factor EF-1α
   4115..6181    +  CDS            ILF3 (fragment) (sequence partly withheld): ILF3_HUMAN - Also known as DRBF, MPHOSPH4, NF90. Experimental evidence at protein level: Swiss-Prot protein existence level 1. RNA-binding protein that plays an essential role in the biogenesis of circular RNAs (circRNAs) which are produced by back- splicing circularization of pre-mRNAs. Within the nucleus, promotes circRNAs processing by stabilizing the regulatory elements residing in the flanking introns of the circularized exons. Plays thereby a role in the back-splicing of a subset of circRNAs (PubMed:28625552). As a consequence, participates in a wide range of transcriptional and post- tr
   6200..6253    +  promoter       U6 promoter (fragment): RNA polymerase III promoter for human U6 snRNA
   6295..6883    +  misc_feature   WPRE: woodchuck hepatitis virus posttranscriptional regulatory element
   6934..6953    +  misc_feature   cPPT/CTS (fragment): central polypurine tract and central termination sequence of HIV-1
   6955..7188    +  LTR            3' LTR (ΔU3): self-inactivating 3' long terminal repeat (LTR) from HIV-1
   7266..7387    +  polyA_signal   SV40 poly(A) signal: SV40 polyadenylation signal
   7427..7562    +  rep_origin     SV40 ori: SV40 origin of replication
   7583..7601    -  promoter       T7 promoter: promoter for bacteriophage T7 RNA polymerase
   7609..7764    +  CDS            lacZα (fragment): LacZα fragment of β-galactosidase; lacZ fragment
   7769..8197    +  rep_origin     f1 ori (sequence partly withheld): f1 bacteriophage origin of replication; arrow indicates direction of (+) strand synthesis
   8250..8354    +  promoter       AmpR promoter: bla
   8355..9215    +  CDS            AmpR: β-lactamase; bla; confers resistance to ampicillin, carbenicillin, and related antibiotics
   9386..9974    +  rep_origin     ori: high-copy-number ColE1/pMB1/pBR322/pUC origin of replication
  10157..10249   +  CDS            lacI (fragment): lac repressor; lacI; The lac repressor binds to the lac operator to inhibit transcription in E. coli. This inhibition can be relieved by adding lactose or isopropyl-β-D-thiogalactopyranoside (IPTG).
  10262..10283   +  protein_bind   CAP binding site: CAP binding activates transcription in the presence of cAMP. E. coli catabolite activator protein
  10298..10328   +  promoter       lac promoter: promoter for the E. coli lac operon
  10336..10352   +  protein_bind   lac operator: The lac repressor binds to the lac operator to inhibit transcription in E. coli. This inhibition can be relieved by adding lactose or isopropyl-β-D-thiogalactopyranoside (IPTG). lac repressor encoded by lacI
  10397..10415   +  promoter       T3 promoter: promoter for bacteriophage T3 RNA polymerase
