[The description below was written by a language model from this plasmid's Addgene catalogue record and pLannotate feature annotations shown in this document.]
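Description:
TFORF1357 is a lentiviral mammalian expression plasmid built on the pLX_TRC317 backbone and carrying the human ILF3 open reading frame (also known as NF90/NF110) as one member of a barcoded transcription factor ORF collection. In bacteria it is maintained through a high-copy ColE1/pUC-type origin and selected with ampicillin via the bla gene. An f1 origin and remnants of a lac/lacZα cloning region with T3 and T7 promoters are also present in the backbone. The depositor notes that the plasmid can recombine, which is a common issue for LTR-containing vectors.

The viral portion has a third-generation layout. An RSV promoter drives a truncated HIV-1 5' LTR, followed by the Ψ packaging signal with a gag fragment, the RRE for Rev-dependent nuclear export of the genomic RNA, a cPPT/CTS element, and a self-inactivating ΔU3 3' LTR with a downstream SV40 polyadenylation signal. Two expression units sit between the LTRs. An SV40 early promoter drives puromycin N-acetyltransferase for selection of transduced cells, and the EF-1α promoter drives ILF3, with a WPRE downstream to enhance transcript stability and expression. The annotated ILF3 match spans slightly less than the stated insert size. No epitope tag or reporter is annotated.

According to the record, each construct in the series carries a unique 24-bp barcode that identifies the transcription factor in pooled screens. The barcode itself is not annotated in the feature table, so its position cannot be stated. The short U6 promoter, small t antigen and Rev hits are fragmentary matches and probably not functional elements. The construct is intended for producing lentivirus to overexpress ILF3, individually or in pooled overexpression screens such as directed differentiation studies.
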