Addgene plasmid #143101: TFORF1357
Purpose: Lentiviral vector for overexpressing transcription factor ORFs with unique 24-bp barcodes. Barcodes facilitate identification of transcription factors in pooled screens.
Depositing lab: Feng Zhang. Depositing organization: Broad Institute. Publication: A transcription factor atlas of directed differentiation. Joung J, Ma S, Tay T, Geiger-Schuller KR, Kirchgatterer PC, Verdine VK, Guo B, Arias-Garcia MA, Allen WE, Singh A, Kuksenko O, Abudayyeh OO, Gootenberg JS, Fu Z, Macrae RK, Buenrostro JD, Regev A, Zhang F. Cell. 2023 Jan 5;186(1):209-229.e26. doi: 10.1016/j.cell.2022.11.026. PubMed 36608654.
Backbone
  Vector backbone: pLX_TRC317
  Backbone manufacturer: Broad Institute Genetic Perturbation Platform
  Backbone size w/o insert (bp): 8264
  Vector type: Mammalian Expression, Lentiviral
  Selectable markers: Puromycin
Growth in bacteria
  Bacterial resistance: Ampicillin, 100 μg/mL
  Growth temperature: 37°C
  Growth strain: NEB Stable
  Copy number: High Copy
Gene/Insert
  Gene/Insert name: ILF3
  Species: H. sapiens (human)
  Insert size (bp): 2174
  Entrez Gene: ILF3 (a.k.a. CBTF, DRBF, DRBP76, MMP4, MPHOSPH4, MPP4, MPP4110, NF-AT-90, NF110, NF110b, NF90, NF90a, NF90b, NF90c, NF90ctv, NFAR, NFAR-1, NFAR-2, NFAR110, NFAR2, NFAR90, TCP110, TCP80)
  Promoter: EF1a
  Cloning method: Unknown
  Sequencing primers: 5′ GGGTGGAGACTGAAGTTAGGCCAG; 3′ CACATAGCGTAAAAGGAGCAACATAG
Terms and licenses: Academic/Nonprofit Terms; Industry Terms: Not Available to Industry
Depositor comments: NM_153464,ENST00000250241 . The transcription factor ORF portion of this plasmid was synthesized by Genewiz. Please test multiple small colonies in case of plasmid recombination. To make this collection available in a timely manner, a portion of this collection was not fully sequenced by Addgene. If an Addgene verified full plasmid sequence is not available, please contact us prior to placing an order to request the full sequence.
How to cite: TFORF1357 was a gift from Feng Zhang (Addgene plasmid # 143101 ; http://n2t.net/addgene:143101 ; RRID:Addgene_143101)
