>Addgene plasmid #143101 | TFORF1357 | depositor partial sequence | sequence record 281441 | Insert
ACCGCCACCATGCGTCCAATGCGAATTTTTGTGAATGATGACCGCCATGTGATGGCAAAGCATTCTTCCG
TTTATCCAACACAAGAGGAGCTGGAGGCAGTCCAGAACATGGTGTCCCACACGGAGCGGGCGCTCAAAGC
TGTGTCCGACTGGATAGACGAGCAGGAAAAGGGTAGCAGCGAGCAGGCAGAGTCCGATAACATGGATGTG
CCCCCAGAGGACGACAGTAAAGAAGGGGCTGGGGAACAGAAGACGGAGCACATGACCAGAACCCTGCGGG
GAGTGATGCGGGTGGGCCTGGTGGCAAAGGGCCTCCTACTCAAGGGGGACTTGGATCTGGAGCTGGTGCT
GCTGTGTAAGGAGAAGCCCACAACCGCCCTCCTGGACAAGGTGGCCGACAACCTGGCCATCCAGCTTGCT
GCTGTAACAGAAGACAAGTACGAAATACTGCAATCTGTCGACGATGCTGCGATTGTGATAAAAAACACAA
AAGAGCCTCCATTGTCCCTGACCATCCACCTGACATCCCCTGTTGTCAGAGAAGAAATGGAGAAAGTATT
AGCTGGAGAAACGCTATCAGTCAACGACCCCCCGGACGTTCTGGACAGGCAGAAATGCCTTGCTGCCTTG
GCGTCCCTCCGACACGCCAAGTGGTTCCAGGCCAGAGCCAACGGGCTGAAGTCTTGTGTCATTGTGATCC
GGGTCTTGAGGGACCTGTGCACTCGCGTGCCCACCTGGGGTCCCCTCCGAGGCTGGCCTCTCGAGCTCCT
GTGTGAGAAATCCATTGGCACGGCCAACAGACCGATGGGTGCTGGCGAGGCCCTGCGGAGAGTGCTGGAG
TGCCTGGCGTCGGGCATCGTGATGCCAGATGGTTCTGGCATTTATGACCCTTGTGAAAAAGAAGCCACTG
ATGCTATTGGGCATCTAGACAGACAGCAACGGGAAGATATCACACAGAGTGCGCAGCACGCACTGCGGCT
CGCTGCCTTCGGCCAGCTCCATAAAGTCCTAGGCATGGACCCTCTGCCTTCCAAGATGCCCAAGAAACCA
AAGAATGAAAACCCAGTGGACTACACCGTTCAGATCCCACCAAGCACCACCTATGCCATTACGCCCATGA
AACGCCCAATGGAGGAGGACGGGGAGGAGAAGTCGCCCAGCAAAAAGAAGAAGAAGATTCAGAAGAAAGA
GGAGAAGGCAGAGCCCCCCCAGGCTATGAATGCCCTGATGCGGTTGAACCAGCTGAAGCCAGGGCTGCAG
TACAAGCTGGTGTCCCAGACTGGGCCCGTCCATGCCCCCATCTTTACCATGTCTGTGGAGGTTGATGGCA
ATTCATTCGAGGCCTCTGGGCCCTCCAAAAAGACGGCCAAGCTGCACGTGGCCGTTAAGGTGTTACAGGA
CATGGGCTTGCCGACGGGTGCTGAAGGCAGGGACTCGAGCAAGGGGGAGGACTCGGCTGAGGAGACCGAG
GCGAAGCCAGCAGTGGTGGCCCCTGCCCCAGTGGTAGAAGCTGTCTCCACCCCTAGTGCGGCCTTTCCCT
CAGATGCCACTGCCGAGCAGGGGCCGATC
[210 nt withheld, positions 1570-1779]
GACACCCCTCTCGCCCTTGATGCCAACAAAAAGAAGAGAGCCCCAGTACCCGTCAGAGGGGGACCGAAAT
TTGCTGCTAAGCCACATAACCCTGGCTTCGGCATGGGAGGCCCCATGCACAACGAAGTGCCCCCACCCCC
CAACCTTCGAGGGCGGGGAAGAGGCGGGAGCATCCGGGGACGAGGGCGCGGGCGAGGATTTGGTGGCGCC
AACCATGGAGGCTACATGAATGCCGGTGCTGGGTATGGAAGCTATGGGTACGGAGGCAACTCGGCGACAG
CAGGCTACACAGGTTTTGTATAGTAATGAACTAGTCCGTAACTTGAAAGTATTTCGATTTCTTGGCTTTA
TATATCTTGTGGAAAGGACGAAAATGCCTATTGGCTCTTCTACTC
