>Addgene plasmid #143101 | TFORF1357 | depositor partial sequence | sequence record 281442 | Barcode
AAATGCCTATTGGCTCTTCTACTC
